Addgene plasmid #14448: p5069 pcDNA4c hBrd4 (471-730)
Depositing lab: Peter Howley. Depositing organization: Harvard Medical School. Publication: Interaction of the bovine papillomavirus E2 protein with Brd4 tethers the viral DNA to host mitotic chromosomes. You J, Croyle JL, Nishimura A, Ozato K, Howley PM. Cell. 2004 Apr 30. 117(3):349-60. 10.1016/S0092-8674(04)00402-7 PubMed 15109495.
Backbone
  Vector backbone: pcDNA4 / HisMax C
  Backbone manufacturer: Invitrogen
  Backbone size w/o insert (bp): 5300
  Vector type: Mammalian Expression
  Selectable markers: Zeocin
Growth in bacteria
  Bacterial resistance: Ampicillin, 100 μg/mL
  Growth temperature: 37°C
  Growth strain: DH5alpha
  Copy number: High Copy
Gene/Insert
  Gene/Insert name: Brd4 (471-730) (alt names: Brd4; hBrd4)
  Species: H. sapiens (human)
  Insert size (bp): 800
  Mutation: amino acids 471-730
  Entrez Gene: BRD4 (a.k.a. CAP, CDLS6, FSHRG4, HUNK1, HUNKI, MCAP)
  Cloning method: Restriction Enzyme; 5′ cloning site BamHI (not destroyed); 3′ cloning site NotI (not destroyed)
  Sequencing primers: 5′ T7
Terms and licenses: Academic/Nonprofit Terms; Industry Terms: Not Available to Industry
How to cite: p5069 pcDNA4c hBrd4 (471-730) was a gift from Peter Howley (Addgene plasmid # 14448 ; http://n2t.net/addgene:14448 ; RRID:Addgene_14448)
