[The description below was written by a language model from this plasmid's Addgene catalogue record.]
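Description:
p5069 pcDNA4c hBrd4 (471-730) is a mammalian expression plasmid built on the commercial pcDNA4/HisMax C backbone (about 5.3 kb without insert). It is propagated in E. coli as a high-copy plasmid under ampicillin selection, and it carries a Zeocin marker that allows selection of transfected mammalian cells. The record does not include a feature table, so the promoter, tags and polyadenylation signal are not itemised. Vectors of the pcDNA4/HisMax series generally drive expression from a CMV promoter and fuse an N-terminal polyhistidine and Xpress epitope leader to the insert, with the A, B and C versions differing in reading frame. These elements should be confirmed against the sequence rather than assumed from the catalogue entry. The T7 primer is listed for sequencing into the 5′ end of the insert.

The payload is an internal fragment of human BRD4, roughly 800 bp, encoding amino acids 471 to 730. It was inserted between BamHI and NotI sites, both of which are retained. BRD4 is a bromodomain-containing, chromatin-associated protein. The plasmid comes from work showing that the bovine papillomavirus E2 protein binds Brd4 and thereby tethers viral genomes to host mitotic chromosomes. The name and residue boundaries suggest that this is one of a set of truncation constructs. Such fragments are typically expressed in mammalian cells to map which regions of BRD4 mediate a protein interaction or chromosomal association. The record does not state the specific role or behaviour of the 471-730 fragment.
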