>Addgene plasmid #14448 | p5069 pcDNA4c hBrd4 (471-730) | addgene partial sequence | sequence record 20329 | 14448 sequence with BGH-rev
AGACTCGAGCGGCCGCGTGTCCCTTCTTTTTTGACTTCGGAGCCATCTCTGTTTCGGAGTCTTCGCTGTC
AGAGGAGCTGGACTCACTGGAGCTCTCCGACTCTGAGGACGAGAAGCCCTTCATCTTGGAGGAGCCGGCA
ATCACATCAACTTTCTC
[249 nt withheld, positions 158-406]
CTCATACGTGGGAGGGGGCTTGCTCTTCATGGGCGCTGGCTCCTTCTTGCTCACATTGCTGTTGCTGCTA
TTATTTTTCTTCGTCTTTTTAGGAGGAGGTTCCTTGGCTTTGCTTTTTTTATTCTCTTCCACTTCCTCTT
TCCTTTTGTGCTTTTCTTTTTTCTTTTCCTTCTTGTCTTTCTCCTTTTTCTTTGGTTTGTTCTGCTGGGG
CTGAGAGAGGGCTGCAAGCTGCTCGTGCACGGCTTTGAGCTGCTCCTGGAGCTCAGCCAGCCGCTGGGCT
CGCTTCCTCCTCAGAGTCATCAGTCGAACTGTCACTGTCCGAGGAGCTATCGCTGCTGCTGTCGCTGGAT
GAAGGCGGGGCCACAACCTTGGTGGGAAGGGGCACTGCCGGGAANCTGGTACTTATCGTCATCG
